LOCUS       Exported 5677 bp ds-DNA circular SYN 12-MAY-2021
DEFINITION  Bacterial expression for structure determination; may not be full
            ORF.
ACCESSION   .
VERSION     .
KEYWORDS    BAZ2B
SOURCE      synthetic DNA construct
  ORGANISM  synthetic DNA construct
REFERENCE   1 (bases 1 to 5677)
  TITLE     SGC Oxford
REFERENCE   2 (bases 1 to 5677)
  AUTHORS   .
  TITLE     Direct Submission
  JOURNAL   Exported May 12, 2021 from SnapGene Server 1.1.58
            http://www.snapgene.com
FEATURES             Location/Qualifiers
     source          1..5677
                     /organism="synthetic DNA construct"
                     /mol_type="other DNA"
     primer_bind     1..20
                     /label=T7
                     /note="T7 promoter, forward primer"
     promoter        1..19
                     /label=T7 promoter
                     /note="promoter for bacteriophage T7 RNA polymerase"
     protein_bind    20..44
                     /label=lac operator
                     /bound_moiety="lac repressor encoded by lacI"
                     /note="The lac repressor binds to the lac operator to
                     inhibit transcription in E. coli. This inhibition can be
                     relieved by adding lactose or
                     isopropyl-beta-D-thiogalactopyranoside (IPTG)."
     RBS             59..81
                     /note="efficient ribosome binding site from bacteriophage
                     T7 gene 10 (Olins and Rangwala, 1989)"
     CDS             92..109
                     /codon_start=1
                     /product="6xHis affinity tag"
                     /label=6xHis
                     /translation="HHHHHH"
     CDS             134..154
                     /codon_start=1
                     /product="tobacco etch virus (TEV) protease recognition and
                     cleavage site"
                     /label=TEV site
                     /translation="ENLYFQS"
     CDS             538..555
                     /codon_start=1
                     /product="6xHis affinity tag"
                     /label=6xHis
                     /translation="HHHHHH"
     primer_bind     complement(608..626)
                     /label=T7 Term
                     /note="T7 terminator, reverse primer"
     terminator      622..669
                     /label=T7 terminator
                     /note="transcription terminator for bacteriophage T7 RNA
                     polymerase"
     rep_origin      706..1161
                     /direction=RIGHT
                     /label=f1 ori
                     /note="f1 bacteriophage origin of replication; arrow
                     indicates direction of (+) strand synthesis"
     primer_bind     complement(793..812)
                     /label=F1ori-R
                     /note="F1 origin, reverse primer"
     primer_bind     1003..1024
                     /label=F1ori-F
                     /note="F1 origin, forward primer"
     CDS             complement(1254..2069)
                     /codon_start=1
                     /gene="aph(3')-Ia"
                     /product="aminoglycoside phosphotransferase"
                     /label=KanR
                     /note="confers resistance to kanamycin in bacteria or G418
                     (Geneticin(R)) in eukaryotes"
                     /translation="MSHIQRETSCSRPRLNSNMDADLYGYKWARDNVGQSGATIYRLYG
                     KPDAPELFLKHGKGSVANDVTDEMVRLNWLTEFMPLPTIKHFIRTPDDAWLLTTAIPGK
                     TAFQVLEEYPDSGENIVDALAVFLRRLHSIPVCNCPFNSDRVFRLAQAQSRMNNGLVDA
                     SDFDDERNGWPVEQVWKEMHKLLPFSPDSVVTHGDFSLDNLIFDEGKLIGCIDVGRVGI
                     ADRYQDLAILWNCLGEFSPSLQKRLFQKYGIDNPDMNKLQFHLMLDEFF"
     primer_bind     1977..1996
                     /label=Kan-R
                     /note="Kanamycin resistance gene, reverse primer"
     primer_bind     2061..2080
                     /label=pENTR-R
                     /note="pENTR vectors, reverse primer"
     rep_origin      2191..2779
                     /direction=RIGHT
                     /label=ori
                     /note="high-copy-number ColE1/pMB1/pBR322/pUC origin of
                     replication"
     primer_bind     2680..2699
                     /label=pBR322ori-F
                     /note="pBR322 origin, forward primer"
     primer_bind     2933..2950
                     /label=L4440
                     /note="L4440 vector, forward primer"
     misc_feature    2965..3107
                     /label=bom
                     /note="basis of mobility region from pBR322"
     primer_bind     complement(3033..3052)
                     /label=pRS-marker
                     /note="pRS vectors, use to sequence yeast selectable
                     marker"
     primer_bind     3193..3215
                     /label=pGEX 3'
                     /note="pGEX vectors, reverse primer"
     CDS             complement(3209..3400)
                     /codon_start=1
                     /gene="rop"
                     /product="Rop protein, which maintains plasmids at low copy
                     number"
                     /label=rop
                     /translation="MTKQEKTALNMARFIRSQTLTLLEKLNELDADEQADICESLHDHA
                     DELYRSCLARFGDDGENL"
     CDS             complement(4209..5291)
                     /codon_start=1
                     /gene="lacI"
                     /product="lac repressor"
                     /label=lacI
                     /note="The lac repressor binds to the lac operator to
                     inhibit transcription in E. coli. This inhibition can be
                     relieved by adding lactose or
                     isopropyl-beta-D-thiogalactopyranoside (IPTG)."
                     /translation="MKPVTLYDVAEYAGVSYQTVSRVVNQASHVSAKTREKVEAAMAEL
                     NYIPNRVAQQLAGKQSLLIGVATSSLALHAPSQIVAAIKSRADQLGASVVVSMVERSGV
                     EACKAAVHNLLAQRVSGLIINYPLDDQDAIAVEAACTNVPALFLDVSDQTPINSIIFSH
                     EDGTRLGVEHLVALGHQQIALLAGPLSSVSARLRLAGWHKYLTRNQIQPIAEREGDWSA
                     MSGFQQTMQMLNEGIVPTAMLVANDQMALGAMRAITESGLRVGADISVVGYDDTEDSSC
                     YIPPLTTIKQDFRLLGQTSVDRLLQLSQGQAVKGNQLLPVSLVKRKTTLAPNTQTASPR
                     ALADSLMQLARQVSRLESGQ"
     primer_bind     5253..5272
                     /label=LacI-R
                     /note="LacI, reverse primer"
     promoter        complement(5292..5369)
                     /gene="lacI"
                     /label=lacI promoter
     primer_bind     5575..5594
                     /label=pBRrevBam
                     /note="pBR322 vectors, tet region, downstream of BamHI,
                     reverse primer"
ORIGIN
        1 taatacgact cactataggg gaattgtgag cggataacaa ttcccctcta gaaataattt
       61 tgtttaactt taagaaggag atatacatat gcaccatcat catcatcatt cttctggtgt
      121 agatctgggt accgagaacc tgtacttcca atccatggat agcaaagatc tggcgctgtg
      181 cagcatgatt ctgaccgaaa tggaaaccca tgaagatgcg tggccgtttc tgctgccggt
      241 gaacctgaaa ctggttccgg gctataaaaa agtgattaaa aaaccgatgg attttagcac
      301 cattcgtgaa aaactgagca gcggtcagta tccgaacctg gaaacctttg cgctggatgt
      361 gcgtctggtg tttgataact gcgaaacctt taacgaagat gatagcgata ttggccgtgc
      421 cggtcataac atgcgcaaat attttgaaaa aaaatggacc gataccttta aatgacagta
      481 aaggtggata cggatccgaa ttcgagctcc gtcgacaagc ttgcggccgc actcgagcac
      541 caccaccacc accactgaga tccggctgct aacaaagccc gaaaggaagc tgagttggct
      601 gctgccaccg ctgagcaata actagcataa ccccttgggg cctctaaacg ggtcttgagg
      661 ggttttttgc tgaaaggagg aactatatcc ggattggcga atgggnnnnn nnnnnnnnnn
      721 nnnnnnnnnn nnnnnnnnnn nnnnnnnnnn nnnnnnnnnn nnnnnnnnnn nnnnnnnnnn
      781 nnnnnnnnnn nnnnnnnnnn nnnnnnnnnn nnnnnnnnnn nnnnnnnnnc nnnnnnnnnn
      841 nnnnnnnnnn nnnnnnnnnn nnnnnnnnnn nnnnnnnnnn nnnnnnnnnn nnnnnnnnnn
      901 nnnnnnnnnn nnnnnnnnnn nannnnnnnn nnnnnnnnnn nnnnnnnnnn nnnnnnnnnn
      961 nnnnnnnnnn ncctttgacg ttggagtcca cgttctttnn nnnnnnnnnn nnnnnnnnnn
     1021 nnnnnnnnnn nnnnnaccct atctcggtct attcttttga tttataaggg attttgccga
     1081 tttcggccta ttggttaaaa aatgagctga tttaacaaaa atttaacgcg aattttaaca
     1141 aaatattaac gtttacaatt tcaggtggca cttttcgggg aaatgtgcgc ggaaccccta
     1201 tttgtttatt tttctaaata cattcaaata tgtatccgct catgaattaa ttcttagaaa
     1261 aactcatcga gcatcaaatg aaactgcaat ttattcatat caggattatc aataccatat
     1321 ttttgaaaaa gccgtttctg taatgaagga gaaaactcac cgaggcagtt ccataggatg
     1381 gcaagatcct ggtatcggtc tgcgattccg actcgtccaa catcaataca acctattaat
     1441 ttcccctcgt caaaaataag gttatcaagt gagaaatcac catgagtgac gactgaatcc
     1501 ggtgagaatg gcaaaagttt atgcatttct ttccagactt gttcaacagg ccagccatta
     1561 cgctcgtcat caaaatcact cgcatcaacc aaaccgttat tcattcgtga ttgcgcctga
     1621 gcgagacgaa atacgcgatc gctgttaaaa ggacaattac aaacaggaat cgaatgcaac
     1681 cggcgcagga acactgccag cgcatcaaca atattttcac ctgaatcagg atattcttct
     1741 aatacctgga atgctgtttt cccggggatc gcagtggtga gtaaccatgc atcatcagga
     1801 gtacggataa aatgcttgat ggtcggaaga ggcataaatt ccgtcagcca gtttagtctg
     1861 accatctcat ctgtaacatc attggcaacg ctacctttgc catgtttcag aaacaactct
     1921 ggcgcatcgg gcttcccata caatcgatag attgtcgcac ctgattgccc gacattatcg
     1981 cgagcccatt tatacccata taaatcagca tccatgttgg aatttaatcg cggcctagag
     2041 caagacgttt cccgttgaat atggctcata acaccccttg tattactgtt tatgtaagca
     2101 gacagtttta ttgttcatga ccaaaatccc ttaacgtgag ttttcgttcc actgagcgtc
     2161 agaccccgta gaaaagatca aaggatcttc ttgagatcct ttttttctgc gcgtaatctg
     2221 ctgcttgcaa acaaaaaaac caccgctacc agcggtggtt tgtttgccgg atcaagagct
     2281 accaactctt tttccgaagg taactggctt cagcagagcg cagataccaa atactgtcct
     2341 tctagtgtag ccgtagttag gccaccactt caagaactct gtagcaccgc ctacatacct
     2401 cgctctgcta atcctgttac cagtggctgc tgccagtggc gataagtcgt gtcttaccgg
     2461 gttggactca agacgatagt taccggataa ggcgcagcgg tcgggctgaa cggggggttc
     2521 gtgcacacag cccagcttgg agcgaacgac ctacaccgaa ctgagatacc tacagcgtga
     2581 gctatgagaa agcgccacgc ttcccgaagg gagaaaggcg gacaggtatc cggtaagcgg
     2641 cagggtcgga acaggagagc gcacgaggga gcttccaggg ggaaacgcct ggtatcttta
     2701 tagtcctgtc gggtttcgcc acctctgact tgagcgtcga tttttgtgat gctcgtcagg
     2761 ggggcggagc ctatggaaaa acgccagcaa cgcggccttt ttacggttcc tggccttttg
     2821 ctggcctttt gctcacatgt tctttcctgc gttatcccct gattctgtgg ataaccgtat
     2881 taccgccttt gagtgagctg ataccgctcg ccgcagccga acgaccgagc gcagcgagtc
     2941 agtgagcgag gaagcggaag agcgcctgat gcggtatttt ctccttacgc atctgtgcgg
     3001 tatttcacac cgcatatatg gtgcactctc agtacaatct gctctgatgc cgcatagtta
     3061 agccagtata cactccgcta tcgctacgtg actgggtcat ggctgcgccc cgacacccgc
     3121 caacacccgc tgacgcgccc tgacgggctt gtctgctccc ggcatccgct tacagacaag
     3181 ctgtgaccgt ctccgggagc tgcatgtgtc agaggttttc accgtcatca ccgaaacgcg
     3241 cgaggcagct gcggtaaagc tcatcagcgt ggtcgtgaag cgattcacag atgtctgcct
     3301 gttcatccgc gtccagctcg ttgagtttct ccagaagcgt taatgtctgg cttctgataa
     3361 agcgggccat gttaagggcg gttttttcct gtttggtcac tgatgcctcc gtgtaagggg
     3421 gatttctgtt catgggggta atgataccga tgaaacgaga gaggatgctc acgatacggg
     3481 ttactgatga tgaacatgcc cggttactgg aacgttgtga gggtaaacaa ctggcggtat
     3541 ggatgcggcg ggaccagaga aaaatcactc agggtcaatg ccagcgcttc gttaatacag
     3601 atgtaggtgt tccacagggt agccagcagc atcctgcgat gcagatccgg aacataatgg
     3661 tgcagggcgc tgacttccgc gtttccagac tttacgaaac acggaaaccg aagaccattc
     3721 atgttgttgc tcaggtcgca gacgttttgc agcagcagtc gcttcacgtt cgctcgcgta
     3781 tcggtgattc attctgctaa ccagtaaggc aaccccgcca gcctagccgg gtcctcaacg
     3841 acaggagcac gatcatgcgc acccgtgggg ccgccatgcc ggcgataatg gcctgcttct
     3901 cgccgaaacg tttggtggcg ggaccagtga cgaaggcttg agcgagggcg tgcaagattc
     3961 cgaataccgc aagcgacagg ccgatcatcg tcgcgctcca gcgaaagcgg tcctcgccga
     4021 aaatgaccca gagcgctgcc ggcacctgtc ctacgagttg catgataaag aagacagtca
     4081 taagtgcggc gacgatagtc atgccccgcg cccaccggaa ggagctgact gggttgaagg
     4141 ctctcaaggg catcggtcga gatcccggtg cctaatgagt gagctaactt acattaattg
     4201 cgttgcgctc actgcccgct ttccagtcgg gaaacctgtc gtgccagctg cattaatgaa
     4261 tcggccaacg cgcggggaga ggcggtttgc gtattgggcg ccagggtggt ttttcttttc
     4321 accagtgaga cgggcaacag ctgattgccc ttcaccgcct ggccctgaga gagttgcagc
     4381 aagcggtcca cgctggtttg ccccagcagg cgaaaatcct gtttgatggt ggttaacggc
     4441 gggatataac atgagctgtc ttcggtatcg tcgtatccca ctaccgagat atccgcacca
     4501 acgcgcagcc cggactcggt aatggcgcgc attgcgccca gcgccatctg atcgttggca
     4561 accagcatcg cagtgggaac gatgccctca ttcagcattt gcatggtttg ttgaaaaccg
     4621 gacatggcac tccagtcgcc ttcccgttcc gctatcggct gaatttgatt gcgagtgaga
     4681 tatttatgcc agccagccag acgcagacgc gccgagacag aacttaatgg gcccgctaac
     4741 agcgcgattt gctggtgacc caatgcgacc agatgctcca cgcccagtcg cgtaccgtct
     4801 tcatgggaga aaataatact gttgatgggt gtctggtcag agacatcaag aaataacgcc
     4861 ggaacattag tgcaggcagc ttccacagca atggcatcct ggtcatccag cggatagtta
     4921 atgatcagcc cactgacgcg ttgcgcgaga agattgtgca ccgccgcttt acaggcttcg
     4981 acgccgcttc gttctaccat cgacaccacc acgctggcac ccagttgatc ggcgcgagat
     5041 ttaatcgccg cgacaatttg cgacggcgcg tgcagggcca gactggaggt ggcaacgcca
     5101 atcagcaacg actgtttgcc cgccagttgt tgtgccacgc ggttgggaat gtaattcagc
     5161 tccgccatcg ccgcttccac tttttcccgc gttttcgcag aaacgtggct ggcctggttc
     5221 accacgcggg aaacggtctg ataagagaca ccggcatact ctgcgacatc gtataacgtt
     5281 actggtttca cattcaccac cctgaattga ctctcttccg ggcgctatca tgccataccg
     5341 cgaaaggttt tgcgccattc gatggtgtcc gggatctcga cgctctccct tatgcgactc
     5401 ctgcattagg aagcagccca gtagtaggtt gaggccgttg agcaccgccg ccgcaaggaa
     5461 tggtgcatgc aaggagatgg cgcccaacag tcccccggcc acggggcctg ccaccatacc
     5521 cacgccgaaa caagcgctca tgagcccgaa gtggcgagcc cgatcttccc catcggtgat
     5581 gtcggcgata taggcgccag caaccgcacc tgtggcgccg gtgatgccgg ccacgatgcg
     5641 tccggcgtag aggatcgaga tctcgatccc gcgaaat
//
