[The description below was written by a language model from this plasmid's Addgene catalogue record and the feature table of its GenBank file.]
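Description:
BAZ2B is a bacterial expression plasmid built on the pNIC28-Bsa4 backbone, a pET-style vector from a structural genomics programme. It carries a fragment of human BAZ2B for recombinant protein production and structure determination. The insert is about 412 bp and was introduced by ligation-independent cloning. The record's mutation field points to the Pfam bromodomain spanning roughly residues 1871–1955, and the record itself cautions that the insert may not be the full open reading frame. This is therefore a domain construct, not the whole protein. The insert is not annotated as a feature in the 5,677 bp circular sequence record, but it evidently lies between the TEV site and the downstream vector sequence.

Expression is driven by a T7 promoter followed by a lac operator and the phage T7 gene 10 ribosome binding site, and it ends at a T7 terminator. The plasmid also encodes lacI under its own promoter, so transcription stays repressed until IPTG is added in a host that supplies T7 RNA polymerase. The depositor recommends a BL21(DE3) derivative carrying a rare-codon helper plasmid. The protein is made with an N-terminal 6xHis tag followed by a TEV protease cleavage site, which allows affinity purification and later tag removal. A second 6xHis sequence is annotated downstream of the insert region, but the record does not state whether it is translated as part of the product.

Selection is by kanamycin through the aph(3')-Ia gene. Replication relies on a ColE1/pBR322-type origin with the bom region and rop, consistent with the catalogue's low-copy designation. An f1 origin is also present. The depositor comments link the construct to solved crystal structures of this domain.
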