Addgene plasmid #73229: BAZ2B
Purpose: Bacterial expression for structure determination; may not be full ORF
Depositing lab: Nicola Burgess-Brown. Depositing organization: University of Oxford.
Backbone
  Vector backbone: pNIC28-Bsa4
  Backbone manufacturer: SGC, Addgene Plasmid #26103
  Vector type: Bacterial Expression
Growth in bacteria
  Bacterial resistance: Kanamycin, 50 μg/mL
  Growth temperature: 37°C
  Growth strain: DH5alpha
  Copy number: Low Copy
Gene/Insert
  Gene/Insert name: BAZ2B (alt names: BAZ2BA-c032; gi|7304923)
  Species: H. sapiens (human)
  Insert size (bp): 412
  Mutation: pfam00439:Bromodomain 1871-1955
  Entrez Gene: BAZ2B (a.k.a. WALp4)
  Promoter: T7
  Tag / fusion protein: His-6-TEV (N terminal on backbone)
  Cloning method: Ligation Independent Cloning
  Sequencing primers: 5′ T7; 3′ T7 terminal
Terms and licenses: Academic/Nonprofit Terms; Industry Terms: Not Available to Industry
Depositor comments: Use BL21(DE3)-R3-pRARE2 for protein expression. See also 4QC1: http://www.thesgc.org/structures/4QC1 4QC3: http://www.thesgc.org/structures/4QC3
How to cite: BAZ2B was a gift from Nicola Burgess-Brown (Addgene plasmid # 73229 ; http://n2t.net/addgene:73229 ; RRID:Addgene_73229)
