>Addgene plasmid #73229 | BAZ2B | depositor partial sequence | sequence record 134743 | insert
ATGCACCATCATCATCATCATTCTTCTGGTGTAGATCTGGGTACCGAGAACCTGTACTTCCAATCCATGG
ATAGCAAAGATCTGGCGCTGTGCAGCATGATTCTGACCGAAATGGAAACCCATGAAGATGCGTGGCCGTT
TCTGCTGCCGGTGAACCTGAAACTGGTTCCGGGCTATAAAAAAGTGATTAAAAAACCGATGGATTTTAGC
ACCATTCGTGAAAAACTGAGCAGCGGTCAGTATCCGAACCTGGAAACCTTTGCGCTGGATGTGCGTCTGG
TGTTTGATAACTGCGAAACCTTTAACGAAGATGATAGCGATATTGGCCGTGCCGGTCATAACATGCGCAA
ATATTTTGAAAAAAAATGGACCGATACCTTTAAATGACAGTAAAGGTGGATACGGATCCGAA
