>Addgene plasmid #73229 | BAZ2B | addgene partial sequence | sequence record 150419 | T7 5'-TAATACGACTCACTATAGGG-3'
ACTTTAAGAAGGAGATATACATATGCACCATCATCATCATCATTCTTCTGGTGTAGATCTGGGTACCGAG
AACCTGTACTTCCAATCCATGGATAGCAAAGATCTGGCGCTGTGCAGCATGATTCTGACCGAAATGGAAA
CCCATGAAGATGCGTGGCCGTTTCTGCTGCCGGTGAACCTGAAACTGGTTCCGGGCTATAAAAAAGTGAT
TAAAAAACCGATGGATTTTAGCACCATTCGTGAAAAACTGAGCAGCGGTCAGTATCCGAACCTGGAAACC
TTTGCGCTGGATGTGCGTCTGGTGTTTGATAACTGCGAAACCTTTAACGAAGATGATAGCGATATTGGCC
GTGCCGGTCATAACATGCGCAAATATTTTGAAAAAAAATGGACCGATACCTTTAAATGACAGTAAAGGTG
GATACGGATCCGAATTCGAGCTCCGTCGACAAGCTTGCGGCCGCACTCGAGCACCACCACCACCACCACT
GAGATCCGGCTGCTAACAAAGCCCGAAAGGAAGCTGAGTTGGCTGCTGCCACCGCTGAGCAATAACTAGC
ATAACCCCTTGGGGCCTCTAAACGGGTCTTGAGGGGTTTTTTGCTGAAAGGAGGAACTATATCCGGATTG
GCGAATGGG
[124 nt withheld, positions 640-763]
C
[91 nt withheld, positions 765-855]
A
[34 nt withheld, positions 857-890]
