>Addgene plasmid #73229 | BAZ2B | addgene partial sequence | sequence record 150420 | T7term 5'-GCTAGTTATTGCTCAGCGG-3'
TTGTTAGCAGCCGGATCTCAGTGGTGGTGGTGGTGGTGCTCGAGTGCGGCCGCAAGCTTGTCGACGGAGC
TCGAATTCGGATCCGTATCCACCTTTACTGTCATTTAAAGGTATCGGTCCATTTTTTTTCAAAATATTTG
CGCATGTTATGACCGGCACGGCCAATATCGCTATCATCTTCGTTAAAGGTTTCGCAGTTATCAAACACCA
GACGCACATCCAGCGCAAAGGTTTCCAGGTTCGGATACTGACCGCTGCTCAGTTTTTCACGAATGGTGCT
AAAATCCATCGGTTTTTTAATCACTTTTTTATAGCCCGGAACCAGTTTCAGGTTCACCGGCAGCAGAAAC
GGCCACGCATCTTCATGGGTTTCCATTTCGGTCAGAATCATGCTGCACAGCGCCAGATCTTTGCTATCCA
TGGATTGGAAGTACAGGTTCTCGGTACCCAGATCTACACCAGAAGAATGATGATGATGATGGTGCATATG
TATATCTCCTTCTTAAAGTTAAACAAAATTATTTCTAGAGGGGAATTGTTATCCGCTCACAATTCCCCTA
TAGTGAGTCGTATTAATTTCGCGGGATCGAGATCTCGATCCTCTACGCCGGACGCATCGTGGCCGGCATC
ACCGGCGCCACAGGTGCGGTTGCTGGCGCCTATATCGCCGACATCACCGATGGGGAAGATCGGGCTCGCC
ACTTCGGGCTCATGAGCGCTTGTTTCGGCGTGGGTATGGTGGCAGGCCCCGTGGCCGGGGGACTGTTGGG
CGCCATCTCCTTGCATGCACCATTCCTTGCGGCGGCGGTGCTCAACGGCCTCAACCTACTACTGGGCTGC
TTCCTAATGCAGGAGTCGCATAAGGGAGAGCGTCGAGATCCCGGACACCATCGAATGGCGCAAAACCTTT
CGCGGTATGG
